>Addgene plasmid #77066 | CDK11B gRNA (BRDN0001146017) | addgene full sequence | sequence record 187050 | Addgene Assembled Sequence
CCCGGGTGCAAAGATGGATAAAGTTTTAAACAGAGAGGAATCTTTGCAGCTAATGGACCTTCTAGGTCTT
GAAAGGAGTGGGAATTGGCTCCGGTGCCCGTCAGTGGGCAGAGCGCACATCGCCCACAGTCCCCGAGAAG
TTGGGGGGAGGGGTCGGCAATTGATCCGGTGCCTAGAGAAGGTGGCGCGGGGTAAACTGGGAAAGTGATG
TCGTGTACTGGCTCCGCCTTTTTCCCGAGGGTGGGGGAGAACCGTATATAAGTGCAGTAGTCGCCGTGAA
CGTTCTTTTTCGCAACGGGTTTGCCGCCAGAACACAGGTAAGTGCCGTGTGTGGTTCCCGCGGGCCTGGC
CTCTTTACGGGTTATGGCCCTTGCGTGCCTTGAATTACTTCCACCTGGCTGCAGTACGTGATTCTTGATC
CCGAGCTTCGGGTTGGAAGTGGGTGGGAGAGTTCGAGGCCTTGCGCTTAAGGAGCCCCTTCGCCTCGTGC
TTGAGTTGAGGCCTGGCCTGGGCGCTGGGGCCGCCGCGTGCGAATCTGGTGGCACCTTCGCGCCTGTCTC
GCTGCTTTCGATAAGTCTCTAGCCATTTAAAATTTTTGATGACCTGCTGCGACGCTTTTTTTCTGGCAAG
ATAGTCTTGTAAATGCGGGCCAAGATCTGCACACTGGTATTTCGGTTTTTGGGGCCGCGGGCGGCGACGG
GGCCCGTGCGTCCCAGCGCACATGTTCGGCGAGGCGGGGCCTGCGAGCGCGGCCACCGAGAATCGGACGG
GGGTAGTCTCAAGCTGGCCGGCCTGCTCTGGTGCCTGGCCTCGCGCCGCCGTGTATCGCCCCGCCCTGGG
CGGCAAGGCTGGCCCGGTCGGCACCAGTTGCGTGAGCGGAAAGATGGCCGCTTCCCGGCCCTGCTGCAGG
GAGCTCAAAATGGAGGACGCGGCGCTCGGGAGAGCGGGCGGGTGAGTCACCCACACAAAGGAAAAGGGCC
TTTCCGTCCTCAGCCGTCGCTTCATGTGACTCCACGGAGTACCGGGCGCCGTCCAGGCACCTCGATTAGT
TCTCGAGCTTTTGGAGTACGTCGTCTTTAGGTTGGGGGGAGGGGTTTTATGCGATGGAGTTTCCCCACAC
TGAGTGGGTGGAGACTGAAGTTAGGCCAGCTTGGCACTTGATGTAATTCTCCTTGGAATTTGCCCTTTTT
GAGTTTGGATCTTGGTTCATTCTCAAGCCTCAGACAGTGGTTCAAAGTTTTTTTCTTCCATTTCAGGTGT
CGTGACGTACGGCCACCATGACCGAGTACAAGCCCACGGTGCGCCTCGCCACCCGCGACGACGTCCCCAG
GGCCGTACGCACCCTCGCCGCCGCGTTCGCCGACTACCCCGCCACGCGCCACACCGTCGATCCGGACCGC
CACATCGAGCGGGTCACCGAGCTGCAAGAACTCTTCCTCACGCGCGTCGGGCTCGACATCGGCAAGGTGT
GGGTCGCGGACGACGGCGCCGCCGTGGCGGTCTGGACCACGCCGGAGAGCGTCGAAGCGGGGGCGGTGTT
CGCCGAGATCGGCCCGCGCATGGCCGAGTTGAGCGGTTCCCGGCTGGCCGCGCAGCAACAGATGGAAGGC
CTCCTGGCGCCGCACCGGCCCAAGGAGCCCGCGTGGTTCCTGGCCACCGTCGGAGTCTCGCCCGACCACC
AGGGCAAGGGTCTGGGCAGCGCCGTCGTGCTCCCCGGAGTGGAGGCGGCCGAGCGCGCCGGGGTGCCCGC
CTTCCTGGAGACCTCCGCGCCCCGCAACCTCCCCTTCTACGAGCGGCTCGGCTTCACCGTCACCGCCGAC
GTCGAGGTGCCCGAAGGACCGCGCACCTGGTGCATGACCCGCAAGCCCGGTGCCTGAACGCGTTAAGTCG
ACAATCAACCTCTGGATTACAAAATTTGTGAAAGATTGACTGGTATTCTTAACTATGTTGCTCCTTTTAC
GCTATGTGGATACGCTGCTTTAATGCCTTTGTATCATGCTATTGCTTCCCGTATGGCTTTCATTTTCTCC
TCCTTGTATAAATCCTGGTTGCTGTCTCTTTATGAGGAGTTGTGGCCCGTTGTCAGGCAACGTGGCGTGG
TGTGCACTGTGTTTGCTGACGCAACCCCCACTGGTTGGGGCATTGCCACCACCTGTCAGCTCCTTTCCGG
GACTTTCGCTTTCCCCCTCCCTATTGCCACGGCGGAACTCATCGCCGCCTGCCTTGCCCGCTGCTGGACA
GGGGCTCGGCTGTTGGGCACTGACAATTCCGTGGTGTTGTCGGGGAAATCATCGTCCTTTCCTTGGCTGC
TCGCCTGTGTTGCCACCTGGATTCTGCGCGGGACGTCCTTCTGCTACGTCCCTTCGGCCCTCAATCCAGC
GGACCTTCCTTCCCGCGGCCTGCTGCCGGCTCTGCGGCCTCTTCCGCGTCTTCGCCTTCGCCCTCAGACG
AGTCGGATCTCCCTTTGGGCCGCCTCCCCGCGTCGACTTTAAGACCAATGACTTACAAGGCAGCTGTAGA
TCTTAGCCACTTTTTAAAAGAAAAGGGGGGACTGGAAGGGCTAATTCACTCCCAACGAAGACAAGATCTG
CTTTTTGCTTGTACTGGGTCTCTCTGGTTAGACCAGATCTGAGCCTGGGAGCTCTCTGGCTAACTAGGGA
ACCCACTGCTTAAGCCTCAATAAAGCTTGCCTTGAGTGCTTCAAGTAGTGTGTGCCCGTCTGTTGTGTGA
CTCTGGTAACTAGAGATCCCTCAGACCCTTTTAGTCAGTGTGGAAAATCTCTAGCAGTACGTATAGTAGT
TCATGTCATCTTATTATTCAGTATTTATAACTTGCAAAGAAATGAATATCAGAGAGTGAGAGGAACTTGT
TTATTGCAGCTTATAATGGTTACAAATAAAGCAATAGCATCACAAATTTCACAAATAAAGCATTTTTTTC
ACTGCATTCTAGTTGTGGTTTGTCCAAACTCATCAATGTATCTTATCATGTCTGGCTCTAGCTATCCCGC
CCCTAACTCCGCCCATCCCGCCCCTAACTCCGCCCAGTTCCGCCCATTCTCCGCCCCATGGCTGACTAAT
TTTTTTTATTTATGCAGAGGCCGAGGCCGCCTCGGCCTCTGAGCTATTCCAGAAGTAGTGAGGAGGCTTT
TTTGGAGGCCTAGGGACGTACCCAATTCGCCCTATAGTGAGTCGTATTACGCGCGCTCACTGGCCGTCGT
TTTACAACGTCGTGACTGGGAAAACCCTGGCGTTACCCAACTTAATCGCCTTGCAGCACATCCCCCTTTC
GCCAGCTGGCGTAATAGCGAAGAGGCCCGCACCGATCGCCCTTCCCAACAGTTGCGCAGCCTGAATGGCG
AATGGG
[124 nt withheld, positions 3367-3490]
C
[91 nt withheld, positions 3492-3582]
A
[49 nt withheld, positions 3584-3632]
CCTTTGACGTTGGAGTCCACGTTCTTT
[37 nt withheld, positions 3660-3696]
ACCCTATCTCGGTCTATTCTTTTGATTTATAAGGGATTTTGCCGATTTCGGCCTATTGGTTAAAAAATGA
GCTGATTTAACAAAAATTTAACGCGAATTTTAACAAAATATTAACGCTTACAATTTAGGTGGCACTTTTC
GGGGAAATGTGCGCGGAACCCCTATTTGTTTATTTTTCTAAATACATTCAAATATGTATCCGCTCATGAG
ACAATAACCCTGATAAATGCTTCAATAATATTGAAAAAGGAAGAGTATGAGTATTCAACATTTCCGTGTC
GCCCTTATTCCCTTTTTTGCGGCATTTTGCCTTCCTGTTTTTGCTCACCCAGAAACGCTGGTGAAAGTAA
AAGATGCTGAAGATCAGTTGGGTGCACGAGTGGGTTACATCGAACTGGATCTCAACAGCGGTAAGATCCT
TGAGAGTTTTCGCCCCGAAGAACGTTTTCCAATGATGAGCACTTTTAAAGTTCTGCTATGTGGCGCGGTA
TTATCCCGTATTGACGCCGGGCAAGAGCAACTCGGTCGCCGCATACACTATTCTCAGAATGACTTGGTTG
AGTACTCACCAGTCACAGAAAAGCATCTTACGGATGGCATGACAGTAAGAGAATTATGCAGTGCTGCCAT
AACCATGAGTGATAACACTGCGGCCAACTTACTTCTGACAACGATCGGAGGACCGAAGGAGCTAACCGCT
TTTTTGCACAACATGGGGGATCATGTAACTCGCCTTGATCGTTGGGAACCGGAGCTGAATGAAGCCATAC
CAAACGACGAGCGTGACACCACGATGCCTGTAGCAATGGCAACAACGTTGCGCAAACTATTAACTGGCGA
ACTACTTACTCTAGCTTCCCGGCAACAATTAATAGACTGGATGGAGGCGGATAAAGTTGCAGGACCACTT
CTGCGCTCGGCCCTTCCGGCTGGCTGGTTTATTGCTGATAAATCTGGAGCCGGTGAGCGTGGGTCTCGCG
GTATCATTGCAGCACTGGGGCCAGATGGTAAGCCCTCCCGTATCGTAGTTATCTACACGACGGGGAGTCA
GGCAACTATGGATGAACGAAATAGACAGATCGCTGAGATAGGTGCCTCACTGATTAAGCATTGGTAACTG
TCAGACCAAGTTTACTCATATATACTTTAGATTGATTTAAAACTTCATTTTTAATTTAAAAGGATCTAGG
TGAAGATCCTTTTTGATAATCTCATGACCAAAATCCCTTAACGTGAGTTTTCGTTCCACTGAGCGTCAGA
CCCCGTAGAAAAGATCAAAGGATCTTCTTGAGATCCTTTTTTTCTGCGCGTAATCTGCTGCTTGCAAACA
AAAAAACCACCGCTACCAGCGGTGGTTTGTTTGCCGGATCAAGAGCTACCAACTCTTTTTCCGAAGGTAA
CTGGCTTCAGCAGAGCGCAGATACCAAATACTGTTCTTCTAGTGTAGCCGTAGTTAGGCCACCACTTCAA
GAACTCTGTAGCACCGCCTACATACCTCGCTCTGCTAATCCTGTTACCAGTGGCTGCTGCCAGTGGCGAT
AAGTCGTGTCTTACCGGGTTGGACTCAAGACGATAGTTACCGGATAAGGCGCAGCGGTCGGGCTGAACGG
GGGGTTCGTGCACACAGCCCAGCTTGGAGCGAACGACCTACACCGAACTGAGATACCTACAGCGTGAGCT
ATGAGAAAGCGCCACGCTTCCCGAAGGGAGAAAGGCGGACAGGTATCCGGTAAGCGGCAGGGTCGGAACA
GGAGAGCGCACGAGGGAGCTTCCAGGGGGAAACGCCTGGTATCTTTATAGTCCTGTCGGGTTTCGCCACC
TCTGACTTGAGCGTCGATTTTTGTGATGCTCGTCAGGGGGGCGGAGCCTATGGAAAAACGCCAGCAACGC
GGCCTTTTTACGGTTCCTGGCCTTTTGCTGGCCTTTTGCTCACATGTTCTTTCCTGCGTTATCCCCTGAT
TCTGTGGATAACCGTATTACCGCCTTTGAGTGAGCTGATACCGCTCGCCGCAGCCGAACGACCGAGCGCA
GCGAGTCAGTGAGCGAGGAAGCGGAAGAGCGCCCAATACGCAAACCGCCTCTCCCCGCGCGTTGGCCGAT
TCATTAATGCAGCTGGCACGACAGGTTTCCCGACTGGAAAGCGGGCAGTGAGCGCAACGCAATTAATGTG
AGTTAGCTCACTCATTAGGCACCCCAGGCTTTACACTTTATGCTTCCGGCTCGTATGTTGTGTGGAATTG
TGAGCGGATAACAATTTCACACAGGAAACAGCTATGACCATGATTACGCCAAGCGCGCAATTAACCCTCA
CTAAAGGGAACAAAAGCTGGAGCTGCAAGCTTAATGTAGTCTTATGCAATACTCTTGTAGTCTTGCAACA
TGGTAACGATGAGTTAGCAACATGCCTTACAAGGAGAGAAAAAGCACCGTGCATGCCGATTGGTGGAAGT
AAGGTGGTACGATCGTGCCTTATTAGGAAGGCAACAGACGGGTCTGACATGGATTGGACGAACCACTGAA
TTGCCGCATTGCAGAGATATTGTATTTAAGTGCCTAGCTCGATACATAAACGGGTCTCTCTGGTTAGACC
AGATCTGAGCCTGGGAGCTCTCTGGCTAACTAGGGAACCCACTGCTTAAGCCTCAATAAAGCTTGCCTTG
AGTGCTTCAAGTAGTGTGTGCCCGTCTGTTGTGTGACTCTGGTAACTAGAGATCCCTCAGACCCTTTTAG
TCAGTGTGGAAAATCTCTAGCAGTGGCGCCCGAACAGGGACTTGAAAGCGAAAGGGAAACCAGAGGAGCT
CTCTCGACGCAGGACTCGGCTTGCTGAAGCGCGCACGGCAAGAGGCGAGGGGCGGCGACTGGTGAGTACG
CCAAAAATTTTGACTAGCGGAGGCTAGAAGGAGAGAGATGGGTGCGAGAGCGTCAGTATTAAGCGGGGGA
GAATTAGATCGCGATGGGAAAAAATTCGGTTAAGGCCAGGGGGAAAGAAAAAATATAAATTAAAACATAT
AGTATGGGCAAGCAGGGAGCTAGAACGATTCGCAGTTAATCCTGGCCTGTTAGAAACATCAGAAGGCTGT
AGACAAATACTGGGACAGCTACAACCATCCCTTCAGACAGGATCAGAAGAACTTAGATCATTATATAATA
CAGTAGCAACCCTCTATTGTGTGCATCAAAGGATAGAGATAAAAGACACCAAGGAAGCTTTAGACAAGAT
AGAGGAAGAGCAAAACAAAAGTAAGACCACCGCACAGCAAGCGGCCGCTGATCTTCAGACCTGGAGGAGG
AGATATGAGGGACAATTGGAGAAGTGAATTATATAAATATAAAGTAGTAAAAATTGAACCATTAGGAGTA
GCACCCACCAAGGCAAAGAGAAGAGTGGTGCAGAGAGAAAAAAGAGCAGTGGGAATAGGAGCTTTGTTCC
TTGGGTTCTTGGGAGCAGCAGGAAGCACTATGGGCGCAGCGTCAATGACGCTGACGGTACAGGCCAGACA
ATTATTGTCTGGTATAGTGCAGCAGCAGAACAATTTGCTGAGGGCTATTGAGGCGCAACAGCATCTGTTG
CAACTCACAGTCTGGGGCATCAAGCAGCTCCAGGCAAGAATCCTGGCTGTGGAAAGATACCTAAAGGATC
AACAGCTCCTGGGGATTTGGGGTTGCTCTGGAAAACTCATTTGCACCACTGCTGTGCCTTGGAATGCTAG
TTGGAGTAATAAATCTCTGGAACAGATTTGGAATCACACGACCTGGATGGAGTGGGACAGAGAAATTAAC
AATTACACAAGCTTAATACACTCCTTAATTGAAGAATCGCAAAACCAGCAAGAAAAGAATGAACAAGAAT
TATTGGAATTAGATAAATGGGCAAGTTTGTGGAATTGGTTTAACATAACAAATTGGCTGTGGTATATAAA
ATTATTCATAATGATAGTAGGAGGCTTGGTAGGTTTAAGAATAGTTTTTGCTGTACTTTCTATAGTGAAT
AGAGTTAGGCAGGGATATTCACCATTATCGTTTCAGACCCACCTCCCAACCCCGAGGGGACCCAGAGAGG
GCCTATTTCCCATGATTCCTTCATATTTGCATATACGATACAAGGCTGTTAGAGAGATAATTAGAATTAA
TTTGACTGTAAACACAAAGATATTAGTACAAAATACGTGACGTAGAAAGTAATAATTTCTTGGGTAGTTT
GCAGTTTTAAAATTATGTTTTAAAATGGACTATCATATGCTTACCGTAACTTGAAAGTATTTCGATTTCT
TGGCTTTATATATCTTGTGGAAAGGACGAAACACCGCTACATCGTGATGAACTATGGTTTTAGAGCTAGA
AATAGCAAGTTAAAATAAGGCTAGTCCGTTATCAACTTGAAAAAGTGGCACCGAGTCGGTGCTTTTTTAA
GCTTGGCGTAACTAGATCTTGAGACAAATGGCAGTATTCATCCACAATTTTAAAAGAAAAGGGGGGATTG
GGGGGTACAGTGCAGGGGAAAGAATAGTAGACATAATAGCAACAGACATACAAACTAAAGAATTACAAAA
ACAAATTACAAAAATTCAAAATTTTCGGGTTTATTACAGGGACAGCAGAGATCCACTTTGGCGCCGGCTC
GAGGGGG
Features (pLannotate 1.2.2; 29 found; start..end, strand, type, name):
     14..80      +  CDS            small t antigen (fragment): SV40 (simian virus 40) small t antigen
    106..317     +  promoter       EF-1α core promoter: core promoter for human elongation factor EF-1α
    318..1256    +  intron         EF-1α intron A: intron upstream of the start codon of human EF-1α
   1278..1877    +  CDS            PuroR (fragment): puromycin N-acetyltransferase; pac from Streptomyces; confers resistance to puromycin
   1893..2481    +  misc_feature   WPRE: woodchuck hepatitis virus posttranscriptional regulatory element
   2532..2551    +  misc_feature   cPPT/CTS (fragment): central polypurine tract and central termination sequence of HIV-1
   2553..2786    +  LTR            3' LTR (ΔU3): self-inactivating 3' long terminal repeat (LTR) from HIV-1
   2864..2985    +  polyA_signal   SV40 poly(A) signal: SV40 polyadenylation signal
   3025..3160    +  rep_origin     SV40 ori: SV40 origin of replication
   3181..3199    -  promoter       T7 promoter: promoter for bacteriophage T7 RNA polymerase
   3207..3362    +  CDS            lacZα (fragment): LacZα fragment of β-galactosidase; lacZ fragment
   3367..3795    +  rep_origin     f1 ori (sequence partly withheld): f1 bacteriophage origin of replication; arrow indicates direction of (+) strand synthesis
   3848..3952    +  promoter       AmpR promoter: bla
   3953..4813    +  CDS            AmpR: β-lactamase; bla; confers resistance to ampicillin, carbenicillin, and related antibiotics
   4984..5572    +  rep_origin     ori: high-copy-number ColE1/pMB1/pBR322/pUC origin of replication
   5755..5847    +  CDS            lacI (fragment): lac repressor; lacI; The lac repressor binds to the lac operator to inhibit transcription in E. coli. This inhibition can be relieved by adding lactose or isopropyl-β-D-thiogalactopyranoside (IPTG).
   5860..5881    +  protein_bind   CAP binding site: CAP binding activates transcription in the presence of cAMP. E. coli catabolite activator protein
   5896..5926    +  promoter       lac promoter: promoter for the E. coli lac operon
   5934..5950    +  protein_bind   lac operator: The lac repressor binds to the lac operator to inhibit transcription in E. coli. This inhibition can be relieved by adding lactose or isopropyl-β-D-thiogalactopyranoside (IPTG). lac repressor encoded by lacI
   5995..6013    +  promoter       T3 promoter: promoter for bacteriophage T3 RNA polymerase
   6041..6267    +  promoter       RSV promoter: Rous sarcoma virus enhancer/promoter
   6268..6448    +  LTR            5' LTR (truncated): truncated 5' long terminal repeat (LTR) from HIV-1
   6495..6620    +  misc_feature   HIV-1 Ψ: packaging signal of human immunodeficiency virus type 1
   6604..6967    +  CDS            HIV-1 gag (fragment): gag protein from human immunodeficiency virus 1; gag
   7113..7346    +  misc_feature   RRE: The Rev response element (RRE) of HIV-1 allows for Rev-dependent mRNA export from the nucleus to the cytoplasm.
   7723..7749    +  CDS            Rev (fragment): human immunodeficiency virus 1 (HIV-1) Rev protein; rev; enhances nuclear export of unspliced and incompletely spliced viral mRNAs
   7753..7993    +  promoter       U6 promoter: RNA polymerase III promoter for human U6 snRNA
   8023..8098    +  misc_RNA       gRNA scaffold: guide RNA scaffold for the Streptococcus pyogenes CRISPR/Cas9 system
   8154..8271    +  misc_feature   cPPT/CTS: central polypurine tract and central termination sequence of HIV-1
