[The description below was written by a language model from this plasmid's Addgene catalogue record and pLannotate feature annotations shown in this document.]
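Description:
CDK11B gRNA (BRDN0001146017) is a third-generation lentiviral guide RNA plasmid built on the lentiGuide-Puro backbone and designed to direct Streptococcus pyogenes Cas9 to the human CDK11B gene, which encodes a cyclin-dependent kinase. It is propagated in E. coli as a high-copy plasmid through a ColE1/pUC-type origin with ampicillin selection (β-lactamase). The backbone also carries an f1 origin, an SV40 origin and remnants of lac and T7/T3 cloning-vector elements. The annotated sequence is 8,323 nt.

The lentiviral genome is transcribed from an RSV promoter fused to a truncated HIV-1 5' LTR, making packaging Tat-independent. It contains the Ψ packaging signal with a partial gag fragment, the Rev response element for nuclear export of the full-length transcript, a central polypurine tract, and a self-inactivating ΔU3 3' LTR followed by an SV40 polyadenylation signal.

Within this frame, a human U6 RNA polymerase III promoter drives the CDK11B-specific spacer joined to the Cas9 guide RNA scaffold. A separate EF-1α promoter with its first intron expresses puromycin N-acetyltransferase for selecting transduced mammalian cells, and a downstream WPRE enhances transcript expression.

The plasmid does not encode Cas9, so it is meant to be paired with a separate Cas9 vector such as lentiCas9-Blast or used in cells that already express Cas9. The guide was designed against several CDK11B reference transcripts and belongs to a human kinome gRNA collection associated with work on optimised sgRNA design. It is suited to CDK11B knockout or loss-of-function studies in human cells.
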