Addgene plasmid #77066: CDK11B gRNA (BRDN0001146017)
Purpose: 3rd generation lentiviral gRNA plasmid targeting human CDK11B
Depositing lab: John Doench & David Root. Depositing organization: Broad Institute. Publication: Optimized sgRNA design to maximize activity and minimize off-target effects of CRISPR-Cas9. Doench JG, Fusi N, Sullender M, Hegde M, Vaimberg EW, Donovan KF, Smith I, Tothova Z, Wilen C, Orchard R, Virgin HW, Listgarten J, Root DE. Nat Biotechnol. 2016 Jan 18. doi: 10.1038/nbt.3437. PubMed 26780180.
Backbone
  Vector backbone: lentiGuide-Puro
  Backbone manufacturer: Zhang Lab (Addgene plasmid # 52963)
  Vector type: Mammalian Expression, Lentiviral, CRISPR
  Selectable markers: Puromycin
Growth in bacteria
  Bacterial resistance: Ampicillin, 100 μg/mL
  Growth temperature: 37°C
  Growth strain: DH5alpha
  Copy number: High Copy
Gene/Insert
  Gene/Insert name: CDK11B (alt names: CDK11B; NM_001291345.1)
  gRNA/shRNA sequence: CTACATCGTGATGAACTATG
  Species: H. sapiens (human)
  Entrez Gene: CDK11B (a.k.a. CDC2L1, CDK11, CDK11-p110, CDK11-p46, CDK11-p58, CLK-1, PITSLREA, PK58, p58, p58CDC2L1, p58CLK-1)
  Promoter: hU6
  Cloning method: Unknown
  Sequencing primers: 5′ U6-F; 3′ pS2-R
Terms and licenses: Academic/Nonprofit Terms; Industry Terms: Not Available to Industry
Depositor comments: The gRNA was designed to target the following Genbank reference sequence(s): NM_001291345.1,NM_001787.2,NM_033486.2,NM_033487.2,NM_033489.2,NM_033490.2. Note that this plasmid does NOT contain Cas9. It should be used in conjunction with lentiCas9-Blast (Addgene #52962) or otherwise with cell lines already expressing Cas9. Browse the full kinome gRNA library at http://www.addgene.org/pooled-library/broadgpp-human-kinome/ or visit http://www.broadinstitute.org/rnai/public/ for detailed protocols and information.
How to cite: CDK11B gRNA (BRDN0001146017) was a gift from John Doench & David Root (Addgene plasmid # 77066 ; http://n2t.net/addgene:77066 ; RRID:Addgene_77066)
