>Addgene plasmid #77066 | CDK11B gRNA (BRDN0001146017) | depositor partial sequence | sequence record 144526 | Target Sequence
CTACATCGTGATGAACTATG
