>Addgene plasmid #77066 | CDK11B gRNA (BRDN0001146017) | addgene partial sequence | sequence record 187049 | hU6-F
GTAGAAAGTAATAATTTCTTGGGTAGTTTGCAGTTTTAAAATTATGTTTTAAAATGGACTATCATATGCT
TACCGTAACTTGAAAGTATTTCGATTTCTTGGCTTTATATATCTTGTGGAAAGGACGAAACACCGCTACA
TCGTGATGAACTATGGTTTTAGAGCTAGAAATAGCAAGTTAAAATAAGGCTAGTCCGTTATCAACTTGAA
AAAGTGGCACCGAGTCGGTGCTTTTTTAAGCTTGGCGTAACTAGATCTTGAGACAAATGGCAGTATTCAT
CCACAATTTTAAAAGAAAAGGGGGGATTGGGGGGTACAGTGCAGGGGAAAGAATAGTAGACATAATAGCA
ACAGACATACAAACTAAAGAATTACAAAAACAAATTACAAAAATTCAAAATTTTCGGGTTTATTACAGGG
ACAGCAGAGATCCACTTTGGCGCCGGCTCGAGGGGGCCCGGGTGCAAAGATGGATAAAGTTTTAAACAGA
GAGGAATCTTTGCAGCTAATGGACCTTCTAGGTCTTGAAAGGAGTGGGAATTGGCTCCGGTGCCCGTCAG
TGGGCAGAGC
